>Addgene plasmid #152717 | pGBW-m4134326 | depositor full sequence | sequence record 295729 | Full Sequence
CACCATGAAGATCATTTTGTTCCTGGCTCTTATAACTCTCGCCACCTGTGAGCTGTACCACTATCAGGAA
TGCGTTAGGGGTACGACAGTGCTCTTAAAAGAGCCTTGCTCATCGGGCACCTATGAAGGGAATAGCCCGT
TTCATCCCCTGGCAGATAACAAGTTTGCGCTAACATGTTTCAGTACTCAATTTGCCTTCGCTTGCCCAGA
CGGAGTCAAACACGTATACCAGCTGAGAGCACGGTCTGTCTCCCCCAAGTTATTCATCCGCCAGGAGGAA
GTGCAAGAGCTCTACAGCCCAATTTTTCTTATAGTTGCCGCTATCGTGTTCATTACCCTGTGTTTTACTC
TCAAACGTAAGACAGAAGAAAACCTTTACTTTCAGTCGAAGAGGCGATGGAAAAAGAATTTTATCGCGGT
GAGTGCAGCCAACAGATTCAAAAAGATATCCTCGTCTGGTGCCCTCTAAGGATCCGCAGGCCTCTGCTAG
CTTGACTGACTGAGATACAGCGTACCTTCAGCTCACAGACATGATAAGATACATTGATGAGTTTGGACAA
ACCACAACTAGAATGCAGTGAAAAAAATGCTTTATTTGTGAAATTTGTGATGCTATTGCTTTATTTGTAA
CCATTATAAGCTGCAATAAACAAGTTAACAACAACAATTGCATTCATTTTATGTTTCAGGTTCAGGGGGA
GGTGTGGGAGGTTTTTTAAAGCAAGTAAAACCTCTACAAATGTGGTATTGGCCCATCTCTATCGGTATCG
TAGCATAACCCCTTGGGGCCTCTAAACGGGTCTTGAGGGGTTTTTTGTGCCCCTCGGGCCGGATTGCTAT
CTACCGGCATTGGCGCAGAAAAAAATGCCTGATGCGACGCTGCGCGTCTTATACTCCCACATATGCCAGA
TTCAGCAACGGATACGGCTTCCCCAACTTGCCCACTTCCATACGTGTCCTCCTTACCAGAAATTTATCCT
TAAGGTCGTCAGCTATCCTGCAGGCGATCTCTCGATTTCGATCAAGACATTCCTTTAATGGTCTTTTCTG
GACACCACTAGGGGTCAGAAGTAGTTCATCAAACTTTCTTCCCTCCCTAATCTCATTGGTTACCTTGGGC
TATCGAAACTTAATTAACCAGTCAAGTCAGCTACTTGGCGAGATCGACTTGTCTGGGTTTCGACTACGCT
CAGAATTGCGTCAGTCAAGTTCGATCTGGTCCTTGCTATTGCACCCGTTCTCCGATTACGAGTTTCATTT
AAATCATGTGAGCAAAAGGCCAGCAAAAGGCCAGGAACCGTAAAAAGGCCGCGTTGCTGGCGTTTTTCCA
TAGGCTCCGCCCCCCTGACGAGCATCACAAAAATCGACGCTCAAGTCAGAGGTGGCGAAACCCGACAGGA
CTATAAAGATACCAGGCGTTTCCCCCTGGAAGCTCCCTCGTGCGCTCTCCTGTTCCGACCCTGCCGCTTA
CCGGATACCTGTCCGCCTTTCTCCCTTCGGGAAGCGTGGCGCTTTCTCATAGCTCACGCTGTAGGTATCT
CAGTTCGGTGTAGGTCGTTCGCTCCAAGCTGGGCTGTGTGCACGAACCCCCCGTTCAGCCCGACCGCTGC
GCCTTATCCGGTAACTATCGTCTTGAGTCCAACCCGGTAAGACACGACTTATCGCCACTGGCAGCAGCCA
CTGGTAACAGGATTAGCAGAGCGAGGTATGTAGGCGGTGCTACAGAGTTCTTGAAGTGGTGGCCTAACTA
CGGCTACACTAGAAGAACAGTATTTGGTATCTGCGCTCTGCTGAAGCCAGTTACCTTCGGAAAAAGAGTT
GGTAGCTCTTGATCCGGCAAACAAACCACCGCTGGTAGCGGTGGTTTTTTTGTTTGCAAGCAGCAGATTA
CGCGCAGAAAAAAAGGATCTCAAGAAGATCCTTTGATCTTTTCTACGGGGTCTGACGCTCAGTGGAACGA
AAACTCACGTTAAGGGATTTTGGTCATGAGATTATCAAAAAGGATCTTCACCTAGATCCTTTTAAATTAA
AAATGAAGTTTTAAATCAATCTAAAGTATATATGAGTAAACTTGGTCTGACAGTTACCAATGCTTAATCA
GTGAGGCACCTATCTCAGCGATCTGTCTATTTCGTTCATCCATAGTTGCATTTAAATTTCCGAACTCTCC
AAGGCCCTCGTCGGAAAATCTTCAAACCTTTCGTCCGATCCATCTTGCAGGCTACCTCTCGAACGAACTA
TCGCAAGTCTCTTGGCCGGCCTTGCGCCTTGGCTATTGCTTGGCAGCGCCTATCGCCAGGTATTACTCCA
ATCCCGAATATCCGAGATCGGGATCACCCGAGAGAAGTTCAACCTACATCCTCAATCCCGATCTATCCGA
GATCCGAGGAATATCGAAATCGGGGCGCGCCTGGCCTCCGCGCCGGGTTTTGGCGCCTCCCGCGGGCGCC
CCCCTCGTCACGGCGAGCGCTGCCACGTCAGACGAAGGGCGCAGGAGCGTCCTGATCCTTCCGCCCGGAC
GCTCAGGACAGCGGCCCGCTGCTCATAAGACTCGGCCTTAGAACCCCAGTATCAGCAGAAGGACATTTTA
GGACGGGACTTGGGTGACTCTAGGGCACTGGTTTTCTTTCCAGAGAGCGGAACAGGCGAGGAAAAGTAGT
CCCTTCTCGGCGATTCTGCGGAGGGATCTCCGTGGGGCGGTGAACGCCGATGATTATATAAGGACGCGCC
GGGTGTGGCACAGCTAGTTCCGTCGCAGCCGGGATTTGGGTCGCGGTTCTTGTTTGTGGATCGCTGTGAT
CGTCACTTGGTGAGTAGCGGGCTGCTGGGCTGGCCGGGGCTTTCGTGGCCGCCGGGCCGCTCGGTGGGAC
GGAAGCGTGTGGAGAGACCGCCAAGGGCTGTAGTCTGGGTCCGCGAGCAAGGTTGCCCTGAACTGGGGGT
TGGGGGGAGCGCAGCAAAATGGCGGCTGTTCCCGAGTCTTGAATGGAAGACGCTTGTGAGGCGGGCTGTG
AGGTCGTTGAAACAAGGTGGGGGGCATGGTGGGCGGCAAGAACCCAAGGTCTTGAGCCCTTCGCTAATGC
GGGAAAGCTCTTATTCGGGTGAGATGGGCTGGGCACCATCTGGGGACCCTGACGTGAAGTTTGTCACTGA
CTGGAGAACTCGGTTTGTCGTCTGTTGCGGGGGCGGCAGTTATGGCGGTGCCGTTGGGCAGTGCACCCGT
ACCTTTGGGAGCGCGCGCCCTCGTCGTGTCGTGACGTCACCCGTTCTGTTGGCTTATAATGCAGGGTGGG
GCCACCTGCCGGTAGGTGTGCGGTAGGCTTTTCTCCGTCGCAGGACGCAGGGTTCGGGCCTAGGGTAGGC
TCTCCTGAATCGACAGGCGCCGGACCTCTGGTGAGGGGAGGGATAAGTGAGGCGTCAGTTTCTTTGGTCG
GTTTTATGTACCTATCTTCTTAAGTAGCTGAAGCTCCGGTTTTGAACTATGCGCTCGGGGTTGGCGAGTG
TGTTTTGTGAAGTTTTTTAGGCACCTTTTGAAATGTAATCATTTGGGTCAATATGTAATTTTCAGTGTTA
GACTTGTAAATTGTCCGCTAAATTCTGGCCGTTTTTGGCTTTTTTGTTAGACAACATGGGTAAAAAGCCT
GAACTCACCGCGACGTCTGTCGAGAAGTTTCTGATCGAAAAGTTCGACAGCGTCTCCGACCTGATGCAGC
TCTCGGAGGGCGAAGAATCTCGTGCTTTCAGCTTCGATGTAGGAGGGCGTGGATATGTCCTGCGGGTAAA
TAGCTGCGCCGATGGTTTCTACAAAGATCGTTATGTTTATCGGCACTTTGCATCCGCCGCGCTCCCGATT
CCGGAAGTGCTTGACATTGGGGAGTTCAGCGAGAGCCTGACCTATTGCATCTCCCGCCGTGCACAGGGTG
TCACGTTGCAAGACCTGCCTGAAACCGAACTGCCCGCTGTTCTGCAGCCGGTCGCGGAGGCAATGGATGC
CATCGCTGCCGCCGATCTTAGCCAGACGAGCGGGTTCGGCCCATTCGGACCGCAAGGAATCGGTCAATAC
ACTACATGGCGTGATTTCATATGCGCGATTGCTGATCCCCATGTGTATCACTGGCAAACTGTGATGGACG
ACACCGTCAGTGCGTCCGTCGCGCAGGCTCTCGATGAGCTGATGCTTTGGGCCGAGGACTGCCCCGAAGT
CCGGCACCTCGTGCACGCGGATTTCGGCTCCAACAATGTCCTGACGGACAATGGCCGCATAACAGCGGTC
ATTGACTGGAGCGAGGCGATGTTCGGGGATTCCCAATACGAGGTCGCCAACATCTTCTTCTGGAGGCCGT
GGTTGGCTTGTATGGAGCAGCAGACGCGCTACTTCGAGCGGAGGCATCCGGAGCTTGCAGGATCGCCCCG
GCTCCGGGCGTATATGCTCCGCATTGGTCTTGACCAACTCTATCAGAGCTTGGTTGACGGCAATTTCGAT
GATGCAGCTTGGGCGCAGGGTCGATGCGACGCAATCGTCCGATCCGGAGCCGGGACTGTCGGGCGTACAC
AAATCGCCCGCAGAAGCGCCGCCGTCTGGACCGATGGCTGTGTAGAAGTACTCGCCGATAGTGGAAACCG
ACGCCCCAGCACTCGTCCGAGGGCAAAGGAATAAGCTAGTATGTAAGCCTAGTCTTAGATAATAAAATCG
CTATCCATCGAAGATGGATGTGTGTTGGTTTTTTGTGTGTGTAACGCTAGGCGCGCCTGGTGTACCGAGA
ACGATCCTCTCAGTGCGAGTCTCGACGATCCATATCGTTGCTTGGCAGTCAGCCAGTCGGAATCCAGCTT
GGGACCCAGGAAGTCCAATCGTCAGATATTGTACTCAAGCCTGGTCACGGCAGCGTACCGATCTGTTTAA
ACCTAGATATTGATAGTCTGATCGGTCAACGTATAATCGAGTCCTAGCTTTTGCAAACATCTATCAAGAG
ACAGGATCAGCAGGAGGCTTTCGCATGAGTATTCAACATTTCCGTGTCGCCCTTATTCCCTTTTTTGCGG
CATTTTGCCTTCCTGTTTTTGCTCACCCAGAAACGCTGGTGAAAGTAAAAGATGCTGAAGATCAGTTGGG
TGCGCGAGTGGGTTACATCGAACTGGATCTCAACAGCGGTAAGATCCTTGAGAGTTTTCGCCCCGAAGAA
CGCTTTCCAATGATGAGCACTTTTAAAGTTCTGCTATGTGGCGCGGTATTATCCCGTATTGACGCCGGGC
AAGAGCAACTCGGTCGCCGCATACACTATTCTCAGAATGACTTGGTTGAGTATTCACCAGTCACAGAAAA
GCATCTTACGGATGGCATGACAGTAAGAGAATTATGCAGTGCTGCCATAACCATGAGTGATAACACTGCG
GCCAACTTACTTCTGACAACGATTGGAGGACCGAAGGAGCTAACCGCTTTTTTGCACAACATGGGGGATC
ATGTAACTCGCCTTGATCGTTGGGAACCGGAGCTGAATGAAGCCATACCAAACGACGAGCGTGACACCAC
GATGCCTGTAGCAATGGCAACAACCTTGCGTAAACTATTAACTGGCGAACTACTTACTCTAGCTTCCCGG
CAACAGTTGATAGACTGGATGGAGGCGGATAAAGTTGCAGGACCACTTCTGCGCTCGGCCCTTCCGGCTG
GCTGGTTTATTGCTGATAAATCTGGAGCCGGTGAGCGTGGGTCTCGCGGTATCATTGCAGCACTGGGGCC
AGATGGTAAGCCCTCCCGTATCGTAGTTATCTACACGACGGGGAGTCAGGCAACTATGGATGAACGAAAT
AGACAGATCGCTGAGATAGGTGCCTCACTGATTAAGCATTGGTAACCGATTCTAGGTGCATTGGCGCAGA
AAAAAATGCCTGATGCGACGCTGCGCGTCTTATACTCCCACATATGCCAGATTCAGCAACGGATACGGCT
TCCCCAACTTGCCCACTTCCATACGTGTCCTCCTTACCAGAAATTTATCCTTAAGATCGTTTAAACTCGA
CTCTGGCTCTATCGAATCTCCGTCGTTTCGAGCTTACGCGAACAGCCGTGGCGCTCATTTGCTCGTCGGG
CATCGAATCTCGTCAGCTATCGTCAGCTTACCTTTTTGGCAGCGATCGCGGCTCCCGACATCTTGGACCA
TTAGCTCCACAGGTATCTTCTTCCCTCTAGTGGTCATAACAGCAGCTTCAGCTACCTCTCAATTCAAAAA
ACCCCTCAAGACCCGTTTAGAGGCCCCAAGGGGTTATGCTATCAATCGTTGCGTTACACACACAAAAAAC
CAACACACATCCATCTTCGATGGATAGCGATTTTATTATCTAACTGCTGATCGAGTGTAGCCAGATCTAG
TAATCAATTACGGGGTCATTAGTTCATAGCCCATATATGGAGTTCCGCGTTACATAACTTACGGTAAATG
GCCCGCCTGGCTGACCGCCCAACGACCCCCGCCCATTGACGTCAATAATGACGTATGTTCCCATAGTAAC
GCCAATAGGGACTTTCCATTGACGTCAATGGGTGGAGTATTTACGGTAAACTGCCCACTTGGCAGTACAT
CAAGTGTATCATATGCCAAGTACGCCCCCTATTGACGTCAATGACGGTAAATGGCCCGCCTGGCATTATG
CCCAGTACATGACCTTATGGGACTTTCCTACTTGGCAGTACATCTACGTATTAGTCATCGCTATTACCAT
GCTGATGCGGTTTTGGCAGTACATCAATGGGCGTGGATAGCGGTTTGACTCACGGGGATTTCCAAGTCTC
CACCCCATTGACGTCAATGGGAGTTTGTTTTGGCACCAAAATCAACGGGACTTTCCAAAATGTCGTAACA
ACTCCGCCCCATTGACGCAAATGGGCGGTAGGCGTGTACGGTGGGAGGTCTATATAAGCAGAGCTGGTTT
AGTGAACCGTCAGATCAGATCTTTGTCGATCCTACCATCCACTCGACACACCCGCCAGCGGCCGC
Features (pLannotate 1.2.2; 20 found; start..end, strand, type, name):
      5..367     +  CDS            NS7A_SARS2: Experimental evidence at protein level: Swiss-Prot protein existence level 1. Plays a role as antagonist of host tetherin (BST2), disrupting its antiviral effect. Acts by binding to BST2 thereby interfering with its glycosylation. May suppress small interfering RNA (siRNA). May bind to host ITGAL, thereby playing a role in attachment or modulation of leukocytes. From Severe acute respiratory syndrome coronavirus 2 (2019-nCoV) (SARS-CoV-2).
    395..411     +  CDS            CBP (fragment): calmodulin-binding peptide derived from skeletal muscle myosin light chain kinase; binds calmodulin with nanomolar affinity in the presence of calcium
    535..656     -  polyA_signal   SV40 poly(A) signal: SV40 polyadenylation signal
    679..748     -  CDS            large T antigen (fragment): large T antigen from SV40 (simian virus 40)
    771..817     +  terminator     T7 terminator: transcription terminator for bacteriophage T7 RNA polymerase
    847..983     +  terminator     rrnG terminator: transcription terminator from the E. coli ribosomal RNA rrnG operon (Albrechtsen et al., 1991)
   1028..1099    +  misc_feature   3' β-globin insulator: insulator downstream of the human β-globin locus (Farrell et al., 2002)
   1325..1913    -  rep_origin     ori: high-copy-number ColE1/pMB1/pBR322/pUC origin of replication
   2085..2149    -  CDS            bla(M) (fragment): β-lactamase lacking the signal sequence; bla(M); allows cytosolic expression of β-lactamase
   2413..3622    +  promoter       UbC promoter: human ubiquitin C promoter
   3632..4653    +  CDS            HygR (fragment): hygromycin B phosphotransferase confers resistance to hygromycin
   4681..4729    +  polyA_signal   poly(A) signal: synthetic polyadenylation signal
   4995..5855    +  CDS            AmpR: β-lactamase; bla; confers resistance to ampicillin, carbenicillin, and related antibiotics
   5868..6004    +  terminator     rrnG terminator: transcription terminator from the E. coli ribosomal RNA rrnG operon (Albrechtsen et al., 1991)
   6149..6220    +  misc_feature   5' β-globin insulator: insulator upstream of the human β-globin locus (Farrell et al., 2002)
   6225..6271    -  terminator     T7 terminator: transcription terminator for bacteriophage T7 RNA polymerase
   6289..6337    -  polyA_signal   poly(A) signal: synthetic polyadenylation signal
   6418..6721    +  enhancer       CMV enhancer: human cytomegalovirus immediate early enhancer
   6794..6811    -  promoter       CMV promoter (fragment): human cytomegalovirus (CMV) immediate early promoter
   6874..6925    +  promoter       CMVd2 promoter: truncated human cytomegalovirus (CMV) immediate early promoter that yields moderately reduced expression relative to the full-length promoter
