[The description below was written by a language model from this plasmid's Addgene catalogue record and pLannotate feature annotations shown in this document.]
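Description:
pGBW-m4134326 is a mammalian expression plasmid built on the pTwist_CMV_Hygro_6 backbone to produce the wild-type ORF7a accessory protein of SARS-CoV-2. It is maintained in E. coli as a high-copy plasmid through a ColE1/pUC-type origin and an ampicillin resistance (β-lactamase) gene. For selection in mammalian cells it carries a separate cassette in which the human ubiquitin C promoter drives hygromycin B phosphotransferase, followed by a synthetic polyadenylation signal. The deposited full sequence is just under 7 kb.

The ORF7a coding sequence sits downstream of the human cytomegalovirus immediate-early enhancer and promoter. The automated annotation picks up the enhancer plus promoter fragments, one of them matching a truncated CMV variant, whereas the catalogue simply lists the promoter as CMV. According to the record, the backbone supplies a C-terminal tag consisting of a TEV protease cleavage site and a calmodulin-binding peptide (CBP). The feature table detects only a short CBP fragment just after the insert and does not annotate the TEV site separately. Such a tag would allow calcium-dependent capture of the protein on calmodulin resin and later removal of the tag by TEV protease.

The region downstream of the tag contains SV40-derived sequence, including an SV40 poly(A) signal that is annotated on the opposite strand. The expression unit is flanked by bacterial and phage terminators (rrnG, T7) and by short 5' and 3' β-globin insulator elements, which help isolate it from neighbouring transcription. ORF7a is annotated as an antagonist of host tetherin (BST2). The construct is suited to transient or hygromycin-selected expression of ORF7a in mammalian cells, for example for functional or interaction and purification studies, although the record gives no purpose beyond expression.
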