Addgene plasmid #152717: pGBW-m4134326
Purpose: Mammalian expression plasmid for SARS-CoV-2 ORF7a protein
Depositing lab: Ginkgo Bioworks & Benjie Chen. Depositing organization: Ginkgo Bioworks.
Backbone
  Vector backbone: pTwist_CMV_Hygro_6
  Backbone size w/o insert (bp): 6525
  Vector type: Mammalian Expression
  Selectable markers: Hygromycin
Growth in bacteria
  Bacterial resistance: Ampicillin, 100 μg/mL
  Growth temperature: 37°C
  Growth strain: DH5alpha
  Copy number: High Copy
Gene/Insert
  Gene/Insert name: SARS-CoV-2 ORF7a protein
  Species: Severe acute respiratory syndrome coronavirus 2
  Insert size (bp): 359
  Mutation: wt
  Entrez Gene: ORF7a (a.k.a. GU280_gp07)
  Promoter: CMV
  Tag / fusion protein: Cleavable TEV;CBP (C terminal on backbone)
  Cloning method: Unknown
Resource information
  A portion of this plasmid was derived from a plasmid made by: GinkgoBioworks
Depositor comments: NCBI reference sequence: YP_009724395.1
How to cite: pGBW-m4134326 was a gift from Ginkgo Bioworks & Benjie Chen (Addgene plasmid # 152717 ; http://n2t.net/addgene:152717 ; RRID:Addgene_152717)
